>Addgene plasmid #111322 | pre-Ubc4 BrG pUC19 | addgene full sequence | sequence record 217772 | Addgene NGS Result
TACGCCAGCTGGCGAAAGGGGGATGTGCTGCAAGGCGATTAAGTTGGGTAACGCCAGGGTTTTCCCAGTC
ACGACGTTGTAAAACGACGGCCAGTGAATTCGAGCTCGGTACCTAATACGACTCACTATAGGATGTCTTC
TTCTAAACGTATTGCTAAAGAACTAAGTGATCTAGAAAGGTATGTCTAAAGTTATGGCCACGTTTCAAAT
GCGTGCTTTTTTTTTAAAACTTATGCTCTTATTTACTAGCAAAATCAACATGCTATTGAACTAGAGATCC
ACCTACTTCATGTTCAGCCGGTCCAGTCGGCGATGCATGCAAGCTTGGCGTAATCATGGTCATAGCTGTT
TCCTGTGTGAAATTGTTATCCGCTCACAATTCCACACAACATACGAGCCGGAAGCATAAAGTGTAAAGCC
TGGGGTGCCTAATGAGTGAGCTAACTCACATTAATTGCGTTGCGCTCACTGCCCGCTTTCCAGTCGGGAA
ACCTGTCGTGCCAGCTGCATTAATGAATCGGCCAACGCGCGGGGAGAGGCGGTTTGCGTATTGGGCGCTC
TTCCGCTTCCTCGCTCACTGACTCGCTGCGCTCGGTCGTTCGGCTGCGGCGAGCGGTATCAGCTCACTCA
AAGGCGGTAATACGGTTATCCACAGAATCAGGGGATAACGCAGGAAAGAACATGTGAGCAAAAGGCCAGC
AAAAGGCCAGGAACCGTAAAAAGGCCGCGTTGCTGGCGTTTTTCCATAGGCTCCGCCCCCCTGACGAGCA
TCACAAAAATCGACGCTCAAGTCAGAGGTGGCGAAACCCGACAGGACTATAAAGATACCAGGCGTTTCCC
CCTGGAAGCTCCCTCGTGCGCTCTCCTGTTCCGACCCTGCCGCTTACCGGATACCTGTCCGCCTTTCTCC
CTTCGGGAAGCGTGGCGCTTTCTCATAGCTCACGCTGTAGGTATCTCAGTTCGGTGTAGGTCGTTCGCTC
CAAGCTGGGCTGTGTGCACGAACCCCCCGTTCAGCCCGACCGCTGCGCCTTATCCGGTAACTATCGTCTT
GAGTCCAACCCGGTAAGACACGACTTATCGCCACTGGCAGCAGCCACTGGTAACAGGATTAGCAGAGCGA
GGTATGTAGGCGGTGCTACAGAGTTCTTGAAGTGGTGGCCTAACTACGGCTACACTAGAAGAACAGTATT
TGGTATCTGCGCTCTGCTGAAGCCAGTTACCTTCGGAAAAAGAGTTGGTAGCTCTTGATCCGGCAAACAA
ACCACCGCTGGTAGCGGTGGTTTTTTTGTTTGCAAGCAGCAGATTACGCGCAGAAAAAAAGGATCTCAAG
AAGATCCTTTGATCTTTTCTACGGGGTCTGACGCTCAGTGGAACGAAAACTCACGTTAAGGGATTTTGGT
CATGAGATTATCAAAAAGGATCTTCACCTAGATCCTTTTAAATTAAAAATGAAGTTTTAAATCAATCTAA
AGTATATATGAGTAAACTTGGTCTGACAGTTACCAATGCTTAATCAGTGAGGCACCTATCTCAGCGATCT
GTCTATTTCGTTCATCCATAGTTGCCTGACTCCCCGTCGTGTAGATAACTACGATACGGGAGGGCTTACC
ATCTGGCCCCAGTGCTGCAATGATACCGCGAGACCCACGCTCACCGGCTCCAGATTTATCAGCAATAAAC
CAGCCAGCCGGAAGGGCCGAGCGCAGAAGTGGTCCTGCAACTTTATCCGCCTCCATCCAGTCTATTAATT
GTTGCCGGGAAGCTAGAGTAAGTAGTTCGCCAGTTAATAGTTTGCGCAACGTTGTTGCCATTGCTACAGG
CATCGTGGTGTCACGCTCGTCGTTTGGTATGGCTTCATTCAGCTCCGGTTCCCAACGATCAAGGCGAGTT
ACATGATCCCCCATGTTGTGCAAAAAAGCGGTTAGCTCCTTCGGTCCTCCGATCGTTGTCAGAAGTAAGT
TGGCCGCAGTGTTATCACTCATGGTTATGGCAGCACTGCATAATTCTCTTACTGTCATGCCATCCGTAAG
ATGCTTTTCTGTGACTGGTGAGTACTCAACCAAGTCATTCTGAGAATAGTGTATGCGGCGACCGAGTTGC
TCTTGCCCGGCGTCAATACGGGATAATACCGCGCCACATAGCAGAACTTTAAAAGTGCTCATCATTGGAA
AACGTTCTTCGGGGCGAAAACTCTCAAGGATCTTACCGCTGTTGAGATCCAGTTCGATGTAACCCACTCG
TGCACCCAACTGATCTTCAGCATCTTTTACTTTCACCAGCGTTTCTGGGTGAGCAAAAACAGGAAGGCAA
AATGCCGCAAAAAAGGGAATAAGGGCGACACGGAAATGTTGAATACTCATACTCTTCCTTTTTCAATATT
ATTGAAGCATTTATCAGGGTTATTGTCTCATGAGCGGATACATATTTGAATGTATTTAGAAAAATAAACA
AATAGGGGTTCCGCGCACATTTCCCCGAAAAGTGCCACCTGACGTCTAAGAAACCATTATTATCATGACA
TTAACCTATAAAAATAGGCGTATCACGAGGCCCTTTCGTCTCGCGCGTTTCGGTGATGACGGTGAAAACC
TCTGACACATGCAGCTCCCGGAGACGGTCACAGCTTGTCTGTAAGCGGATGCCGGGAGCAGACAAGCCCG
TCAGGGCGCGTCAGCGGGTGTTGGCGGGTGTCGGGGCTGGCTTAACTATGCGGCATCAGAGCAGATTGTA
CTGAGAGTGCACCATATGCGGTGTGAAATACCGCACAGATGCGTAAGGAGAAAATACCGCATCAGGCGCC
ATTCGCCATTCAGGCTGCGCAACTGTTGGGAAGGGCGATCGGTGCGGGCCTCTTCGCTAT
Features (pLannotate 1.2.2; 11 found; start..end, strand, type, name):
    114..132     +  promoter       T7 promoter: promoter for bacteriophage T7 RNA polymerase
    363..379     -  protein_bind   lac operator: The lac repressor binds to the lac operator to inhibit transcription in E. coli. This inhibition can be relieved by adding lactose or isopropyl-β-D-thiogalactopyranoside (IPTG). lac repressor encoded by lacI
    387..417     -  promoter       lac promoter: promoter for the E. coli lac operon
    432..453     -  protein_bind   CAP binding site: CAP binding activates transcription in the presence of cAMP. E. coli catabolite activator protein
    466..558     -  CDS            lacI (fragment): lac repressor; lacI; The lac repressor binds to the lac operator to inhibit transcription in E. coli. This inhibition can be relieved by adding lactose or isopropyl-β-D-thiogalactopyranoside (IPTG).
    741..1329    -  rep_origin     ori: high-copy-number ColE1/pMB1/pBR322/pUC origin of replication
   1500..2360    -  CDS            AmpR: β-lactamase; bla; confers resistance to ampicillin, carbenicillin, and related antibiotics
   2361..2465    -  promoter       AmpR promoter: bla
   2560..2595    +  CDS            rop (fragment): Rop protein, which maintains plasmids at low copy number; rop
   2697..2796    +  misc_feature   bom (fragment): basis of mobility region from pBR322
   2802..99      -  CDS            lacZα (fragment) (across the origin): LacZα fragment of β-galactosidase; lacZ fragment
