[The description below was written by a language model from this plasmid's Addgene catalogue record and pLannotate feature annotations shown in this document.]
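Description:
pre-Ubc4 BrG pUC19 is a small, high-copy bacterial plasmid built on the pUC19 cloning vector that serves as a template for in vitro transcription of a yeast pre-mRNA splicing substrate. It is propagated in E. coli through the ColE1/pUC-type origin of replication and selected with ampicillin through the β-lactamase (AmpR) gene and its own promoter. The remaining annotated elements are pUC19 backbone remnants: the lac promoter, lac operator and CAP binding site, a lacZα fragment interrupted by the cloning site, and short fragments matching lacI, rop and the pBR322 bom region. These have no evident role in the construct's use.

The payload is a segment of the Saccharomyces cerevisiae UBC4 gene (YBR082C) that includes its intron, so that transcription yields unspliced Ubc4 pre-mRNA. The insert itself is not annotated in the feature table, but a bacteriophage T7 promoter lies in the forward orientation within the disrupted lacZα region. The unannotated stretch between it and the lac operator is where the UBC4 sequence would be expected to lie. The sequenced plasmid is only slightly larger than the stated backbone, which is consistent with a short insert. T7 RNA polymerase would therefore drive run-off synthesis of the transcript, although the record does not specify how the template is linearised.

This version carries an A-to-G substitution at the intron branch-site adenosine, the nucleotide that acts as the nucleophile in the first catalytic step of splicing. Such a mutant is generally used as a splicing-impaired control or stalled substrate. The associated work concerns the preparation of fluorescently labelled pre-mRNA substrates for single-molecule FRET studies of yeast splicing.
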