Addgene plasmid #111322: pre-Ubc4 BrG pUC19
Purpose: for transcription to Ubc4 pre-mRNA
Depositing lab: Christine Guthrie. Depositing organization: University of California, San Francisco (UCSF). Publication: Preparation of fluorescent pre-mRNA substrates for an smFRET study of pre-mRNA splicing in yeast. Abelson J, Hadjivassiliou H, Guthrie C. Methods Enzymol. 2010;472:31-40. doi: 10.1016/S0076-6879(10)72017-6. PubMed 20580958.
Backbone
  Vector backbone: pUC19
  Backbone size w/o insert (bp): 2696
  Vector type: Bacterial Expression
Growth in bacteria
  Bacterial resistance: Ampicillin, 100 μg/mL
  Growth temperature: 37°C
  Growth strain: DH5alpha
  Copy number: High Copy
Gene/Insert
  Gene/Insert name: UBC4
  Species: S. cerevisiae (budding yeast)
  Mutation: intron has branch-site A to G mutation
  Entrez Gene: UBC4 (a.k.a. YBR082C)
Terms and licenses: Academic/Nonprofit Terms; Industry Terms: Not Available to Industry
How to cite: pre-Ubc4 BrG pUC19 was a gift from Christine Guthrie (Addgene plasmid # 111322 ; http://n2t.net/addgene:111322 ; RRID:Addgene_111322)
